>Addgene plasmid #98323 | BCL2L1_pLX307 | addgene full sequence | sequence record 190355 | Addgene NGS Result
GGCTCGAGGCCTGCAGGTGCAAAGATGGATAAAGTTTTAAACAGAGAGGAATCTTTGCAGCTAATGGACC
TTCTAGGTCTTGAAAGGAGTGGGAATTGGCTCCGGTGCCCGTCAGTGGGCAGAGCGCACATCGCCCACAG
TCCCCGAGAAGTTGGGGGGAGGGGTCGGCAATTGAACCGGTGCCTAGAGAAGGTGGCGCGGGGTAAACTG
GGAAAGTGATGTCGTGTACTGGCTCCGCCTTTTTCCCGAGGGTGGGGGAGAACCGTATATAAGTGCAGTA
GTCGCCGTGAACGTTCTTTTTCGCAACGGGTTTGCCGCCAGAACACAGGTAAGTGCCGTGTGTGGTTCCC
GCGGGCCTGGCCTCTTTACGGGTTATGGCCCTTGCGTGCCTTGAATTACTTCCACCTGGCTGCAGTACGT
GATTCTTGATCCCGAGCTTCGGGTTGGAAGTGGGTGGGAGAGTTCGAGGCCTTGCGCTTAAGGAGCCCCT
TCGCCTCGTGCTTGAGTTGAGGCCTGGCCTGGGCGCTGGGGCCGCCGCGTGCGAATCTGGTGGCACCTTC
GCGCCTGTCTCGCTGCTTTCGATAAGTCTCTAGCCATTTAAAATTTTTGATGACCTGCTGCGACGCTTTT
TTTCTGGCAAGATAGTCTTGTAAATGCGGGCCAAGATCTGCACACTGGTATTTCGGTTTTTGGGGCCGCG
GGCGGCGACGGGGCCCGTGCGTCCCAGCGCACATGTTCGGCGAGGCGGGGCCTGCGAGCGCGGCCACCGA
GAATCGGACGGGGGTAGTCTCAAGCTGGCCGGCCTGCTCTGGTGCCTGGCCTCGCGCCGCCGTGTATCGC
CCCGCCCTGGGCGGCAAGGCTGGCCCGGTCGGCACCAGTTGCGTGAGCGGAAAGATGGCCGCTTCCCGGC
CCTGCTGCAGGGAGCTCAAAATGGAGGACGCGGCGCTCGGGAGAGCGGGCGGGTGAGTCACCCACACAAA
GGAAAAGGGCCTTTCCGTCCTCAGCCGTCGCTTCATGTGACTCCACGGAGTACCGGGCGCCGTCCAGGCA
CCTCGATTAGTTCTCGAGCTTTTGGAGTACGTCGTCTTTAGGTTGGGGGGAGGGGTTTTATGCGATGGAG
TTTCCCCACACTGAGTGGGTGGAGACTGAAGTTAGGCCAGCTTGGCACTTGATGTAATTCTCCTTGGAAT
TTGCCCTTTTTGAGTTTGGATCTTGGTTCATTCTCAAGCCTCAGACAGTGGTTCAAAGTTTTTTTCTTCC
ATTTCAGGTGTCGTGAGGCTAGCATCGATTGATCAACAAGTTTGTACAAAAAAGCAGGCACCATGTCTCA
GAGCAACCGGGAGCTGGTGGTTGACTTTCTCTCCTACAAGCTTTCCCAGAAAGGATACAGCTGGAGTCAG
TTTAGTGATGTGGAAGAGAACAGGACTGAGGCCCCAGAAGGGACTGAATCGGAGATGGAGACCCCCAGTG
CCATCAATGGCAACCCATCCTGGCACCTGGCAGACAGCCCCGCGGTGAATGGAGCCACTGGCCACAGCAG
CAGTTTGGATGCCCGGGAGGTGATCCCCATGGCAGCAGTAAAGCAAGCGCTGAGGGAGGCAGGCGACGAG
TTTGAACTGCGGTACCGGCGGGCATTCAGTGACCTGACATCCCAGCTCCACATCACCCCAGGGACAGCAT
ATCAGAGCTTTGAACAGGTAGTGAATGAACTCTTCCGGGATGGGGTAAACTGGGGTCGCATTGTGGCCTT
TTTCTCCTTCGGCGGGGCACTGTGCGTGGAAAGCGTAGACAAGGAGATGCAGGTATTGGTGAGTCGGATC
GCAGCTTGGATGGCCACTTACCTGAATGACCACCTAGAGCCTTGGATCCAGGAGAACGGCGGCTGGGATA
CTTTTGTGGAACTCTATGGGAACAATGCAGCAGCCGAGAGCCGAAAGGGCCAGGAACGCTTCAACCGCTG
GTTCCTGACGGGCATGACTGTGGCCGGCGTGGTTCTGCTGGGCTCACTCTTCAGTCGGAAATAGAACCCA
GCTTTCTTGTACAAAGTGGTTGATATCGGTAAGCCTATCCCTAACCCTCTCCTCGGTCTCGATTCTACGT
AGTAATGAACTTGAAAGTATTTCGATTTCTTGGCTTTATATATCTTGTGGAAAGGACGATATGCTACCAC
AGAGAAAGCAATCACGCGTTAAGTCGACAATCAACCTCTGGATTACAAAATTTGTGAAAGATTGACTGGT
ATTCTTAACTATGTTGCTCCTTTTACGCTATGTGGATACGCTGCTTTAATGCCTTTGTATCATGCTATTG
CTTCCCGTATGGCTTTCATTTTCTCCTCCTTGTATAAATCCTGGTTGCTGTCTCTTTATGAGGAGTTGTG
GCCCGTTGTCAGGCAACGTGGCGTGGTGTGCACTGTGTTTGCTGACGCAACCCCCACTGGTTGGGGCATT
GCCACCACCTGTCAGCTCCTTTCCGGGACTTTCGCTTTCCCCCTCCCTATTGCCACGGCGGAACTCATCG
CCGCCTGCCTTGCCCGCTGCTGGACAGGGGCTCGGCTGTTGGGCACTGACAATTCCGTGGTGTTGTCGGG
GAAATCATCGTCCTTTCCTTGGCTGCTCGCCTGTGTTGCCACCTGGATTCTGCGCGGGACGTCCTTCTGC
TACGTCCCTTCGGCCCTCAATCCAGCGGACCTTCCTTCCCGCGGCCTGCTGCCGGCTCTGCGGCCTCTTC
CGCGTCTTCGCCTTCGCCCTCAGACGAGTCGGATCTCCCTTTGGGCCGCCTCCCCGCGTCGACTTTAAGA
CCAATGACTTACAAGGCAGCTGTAGATCTTAGCCACTTTTTAAAAGAAAAGGGGGGACTGGAAGGGCTAA
TTCACTCCCAACGAAGACAAGATCTGCTTTTTGCTTGTACTGGGTCTCTCTGGTTAGACCAGATCTGAGC
CTGGGAGCTCTCTGGCTAACTAGGGAACCCACTGCTTAAGCCTCAATAAAGCTTGCCTTGAGTGCTTCAA
GTAGTGTGTGCCCGTCTGTTGTGTGACTCTGGTAACTAGAGATCCCTCAGACCCTTTTAGTCAGTGTGGA
AAATCTCTAGCAGTACGTATAGTAGTTCATGTCATCTTATTATTCAGTATTTATAACTTGCAAAGAAATG
AATATCAGAGAGTGAGAGGAACTTGTTTATTGCAGCTTATAATGGTTACAAATAAAGCAATAGCATCACA
AATTTCACAAATAAAGCATTTTTTTCACTGCATTCTAGTTGTGGTTTGTCCAAACTCATCAATGTATCTT
ATCATGTCTGGCTCTAGCTATCCCGCCCCTAACTCCGCCCATCCCGCCCCTAACTCCGCCCAGTTCCGCC
CATTCTCCGCCCCATGGCTGACTAATTTTTTTTATTTATGCAGAGGCCGAGGCCGCCTCGGCCTCTGAGC
TATTCCAGAAGTAGTGAGGAGGCTTTTTTGGAGGCCTAGGGACGTACCCAATTCGCCCTATAGTGAGTCG
TATTACGCGCGCTCACTGGCCGTCGTTTTACAACGTCGTGACTGGGAAAACCCTGGCGTTACCCAACTTA
ATCGCCTTGCAGCACATCCCCCTTTCGCCAGCTGGCGTAATAGCGAAGAGGCCCGCACCGATCGCCCTTC
CCAACAGTTGCGCAGCCTGAATGGCGAATGGG
[124 nt withheld, positions 3673-3796]
C
[91 nt withheld, positions 3798-3888]
A
[49 nt withheld, positions 3890-3938]
CCTTTGACGTTGGAGTCCACGTTCTTT
[37 nt withheld, positions 3966-4002]
ACCCTATCTCGGTCTATTCTTTTGATTTATAAGGGATTTTGCCGATTTCGGCCTATTGGTTAAAAAATGA
GCTGATTTAACAAAAATTTAACGCGAATTTTAACAAAATATTAACGCTTACAATTTAGGTGGCACTTTTC
GGGGAAATGTGCGCGGAACCCCTATTTGTTTATTTTTCTAAATACATTCAAATATGTATCCGCTCATGAG
ACAATAACCCTGATAAATGCTTCAATAATATTGAAAAAGGAAGAGTATGAGTATTCAACATTTCCGTGTC
GCCCTTATTCCCTTTTTTGCGGCATTTTGCCTTCCTGTTTTTGCTCACCCAGAAACGCTGGTGAAAGTAA
AAGATGCTGAAGATCAGTTGGGTGCACGAGTGGGTTACATCGAACTGGATCTCAACAGCGGTAAGATCCT
TGAGAGTTTTCGCCCCGAAGAACGTTTTCCAATGATGAGCACTTTTAAAGTTCTGCTATGTGGCGCGGTA
TTATCCCGTATTGACGCCGGGCAAGAGCAACTCGGTCGCCGCATACACTATTCTCAGAATGACTTGGTTG
AGTACTCACCAGTCACAGAAAAGCATCTTACGGATGGCATGACAGTAAGAGAATTATGCAGTGCTGCCAT
AACCATGAGTGATAACACTGCGGCCAACTTACTTCTGACAACGATCGGAGGACCGAAGGAGCTAACCGCT
TTTTTGCACAACATGGGGGATCATGTAACTCGCCTTGATCGTTGGGAACCGGAGCTGAATGAAGCCATAC
CAAACGACGAGCGTGACACCACGATGCCTGTAGCAATGGCAACAACGTTGCGCAAACTATTAACTGGCGA
ACTACTTACTCTAGCTTCCCGGCAACAATTAATAGACTGGATGGAGGCGGATAAAGTTGCAGGACCACTT
CTGCGCTCGGCCCTTCCGGCTGGCTGGTTTATTGCTGATAAATCTGGAGCCGGTGAGCGTGGGTCTCGCG
GTATCATTGCAGCACTGGGGCCAGATGGTAAGCCCTCCCGTATCGTAGTTATCTACACGACGGGGAGTCA
GGCAACTATGGATGAACGAAATAGACAGATCGCTGAGATAGGTGCCTCACTGATTAAGCATTGGTAACTG
TCAGACCAAGTTTACTCATATATACTTTAGATTGATTTAAAACTTCATTTTTAATTTAAAAGGATCTAGG
TGAAGATCCTTTTTGATAATCTCATGACCAAAATCCCTTAACGTGAGTTTTCGTTCCACTGAGCGTCAGA
CCCCGTAGAAAAGATCAAAGGATCTTCTTGAGATCCTTTTTTTCTGCGCGTAATCTGCTGCTTGCAAACA
AAAAAACCACCGCTACCAGCGGTGGTTTGTTTGCCGGATCAAGAGCTACCAACTCTTTTTCCGAAGGTAA
CTGGCTTCAGCAGAGCGCAGATACCAAATACTGTTCTTCTAGTGTAGCCGTAGTTAGGCCACCACTTCAA
GAACTCTGTAGCACCGCCTACATACCTCGCTCTGCTAATCCTGTTACCAGTGGCTGCTGCCAGTGGCGAT
AAGTCGTGTCTTACCGGGTTGGACTCAAGACGATAGTTACCGGATAAGGCGCAGCGGTCGGGCTGAACGG
GGGGTTCGTGCACACAGCCCAGCTTGGAGCGAACGACCTACACCGAACTGAGATACCTACAGCGTGAGCT
ATGAGAAAGCGCCACGCTTCCCGAAGGGAGAAAGGCGGACAGGTATCCGGTAAGCGGCAGGGTCGGAACA
GGAGAGCGCACGAGGGAGCTTCCAGGGGGAAACGCCTGGTATCTTTATAGTCCTGTCGGGTTTCGCCACC
TCTGACTTGAGCGTCGATTTTTGTGATGCTCGTCAGGGGGGCGGAGCCTATGGAAAAACGCCAGCAACGC
GGCCTTTTTACGGTTCCTGGCCTTTTGCTGGCCTTTTGCTCACATGTTCTTTCCTGCGTTATCCCCTGAT
TCTGTGGATAACCGTATTACCGCCTTTGAGTGAGCTGATACCGCTCGCCGCAGCCGAACGACCGAGCGCA
GCGAGTCAGTGAGCGAGGAAGCGGAAGAGCGCCCAATACGCAAACCGCCTCTCCCCGCGCGTTGGCCGAT
TCATTAATGCAGCTGGCACGACAGGTTTCCCGACTGGAAAGCGGGCAGTGAGCGCAACGCAATTAATGTG
AGTTAGCTCACTCATTAGGCACCCCAGGCTTTACACTTTATGCTTCCGGCTCGTATGTTGTGTGGAATTG
TGAGCGGATAACAATTTCACACAGGAAACAGCTATGACCATGATTACGCCAAGCGCGCAATTAACCCTCA
CTAAAGGGAACAAAAGCTGGAGCTGCAAGCTTAATGTAGTCTTATGCAATACTCTTGTAGTCTTGCAACA
TGGTAACGATGAGTTAGCAACATGCCTTACAAGGAGAGAAAAAGCACCGTGCATGCCGATTGGTGGAAGT
AAGGTGGTACGATCGTGCCTTATTAGGAAGGCAACAGACGGGTCTGACATGGATTGGACGAACCACTGAA
TTGCCGCATTGCAGAGATATTGTATTTAAGTGCCTAGCTCGATACATAAACGGGTCTCTCTGGTTAGACC
AGATCTGAGCCTGGGAGCTCTCTGGCTAACTAGGGAACCCACTGCTTAAGCCTCAATAAAGCTTGCCTTG
AGTGCTTCAAGTAGTGTGTGCCCGTCTGTTGTGTGACTCTGGTAACTAGAGATCCCTCAGACCCTTTTAG
TCAGTGTGGAAAATCTCTAGCAGTGGCGCCCGAACAGGGACTTGAAAGCGAAAGGGAAACCAGAGGAGCT
CTCTCGACGCAGGACTCGGCTTGCTGAAGCGCGCACGGCAAGAGGCGAGGGGCGGCGACTGGTGAGTACG
CCAAAAATTTTGACTAGCGGAGGCTAGAAGGAGAGAGATGGGTGCGAGAGCGTCAGTATTAAGCGGGGGA
GAATTAGATCGCGATGGGAAAAAATTCGGTTAAGGCCAGGGGGAAAGAAAAAATATAAATTAAAACATAT
AGTATGGGCAAGCAGGGAGCTAGAACGATTCGCAGTTAATCCTGGCCTGTTAGAAACATCAGAAGGCTGT
AGACAAATACTGGGACAGCTACAACCATCCCTTCAGACAGGATCAGAAGAACTTAGATCATTATATAATA
CAGTAGCAACCCTCTATTGTGTGCATCAAAGGATAGAGATAAAAGACACCAAGGAAGCTTTAGACAAGAT
AGAGGAAGAGCAAAACAAAAGTAAGACCACCGCACAGCAAGCGGCCGCTGATCTTCAGACCTGGAGGAGG
AGATATGAGGGACAATTGGAGAAGTGAATTATATAAATATAAAGTAGTAAAAATTGAACCATTAGGAGTA
GCACCCACCAAGGCAAAGAGAAGAGTGGTGCAGAGAGAAAAAAGAGCAGTGGGAATAGGAGCTTTGTTCC
TTGGGTTCTTGGGAGCAGCAGGAAGCACTATGGGCGCAGCGTCAATGACGCTGACGGTACAGGCCAGACA
ATTATTGTCTGGTATAGTGCAGCAGCAGAACAATTTGCTGAGGGCTATTGAGGCGCAACAGCATCTGTTG
CAACTCACAGTCTGGGGCATCAAGCAGCTCCAGGCAAGAATCCTGGCTGTGGAAAGATACCTAAAGGATC
AACAGCTCCTGGGGATTTGGGGTTGCTCTGGAAAACTCATTTGCACCACTGCTGTGCCTTGGAATGCTAG
TTGGAGTAATAAATCTCTGGAACAGATTTGGAATCACACGACCTGGATGGAGTGGGACAGAGAAATTAAC
AATTACACAAGCTTAATACACTCCTTAATTGAAGAATCGCAAAACCAGCAAGAAAAGAATGAACAAGAAT
TATTGGAATTAGATAAATGGGCAAGTTTGTGGAATTGGTTTAACATAACAAATTGGCTGTGGTATATAAA
ATTATTCATAATGATAGTAGGAGGCTTGGTAGGTTTAAGAATAGTTTTTGCTGTACTTTCTATAGTGAAT
AGAGTTAGGCAGGGATATTCACCATTATCGTTTCAGACCCACCTCCCAACCCCGAGGGGACCCATGCATT
GCATCTCAATTAGTCAGCAACCAGGTGTGGAAAGTCCCCAGGCTCCCCAGCAGGCAGAAGTATGCAAAGC
ATGCGTCTCAATTAGTCAGCAACCATAGTCCCGCCCCTAACTCCGCCCATCCCGCCCCTAACTCCGCCCA
GTTCCGCCCATTCTCCGCCCCATGGCTGACTAATTTTTTTTATTTATGCAGAGGCCGAGGCCGCCTCGGC
CTCTGAGCTATTCCAGAAGTAGTGAGGAGGCTTTTTTGGAGGCCTAGGCTTTTGCAAAAAGCTTTCTAGA
GGTACCACCGGAGCTTACCATGACCGAGTACAAGCCCACGGTGCGCCTCGCCACCCGCGACGACGTCCCC
AGGGCCGTACGCACCCTCGCCGCCGCGTTCGCCGACTACCCCGCCACGCGCCACACCGTCGATCCGGACC
GCCACATCGAGCGGGTCACCGAGCTGCAAGAACTCTTCCTCACGCGCGTCGGGCTCGACATCGGCAAGGT
GTGGGTCGCGGACGACGGCGCCGCCGTGGCGGTCTGGACCACGCCGGAGAGCGTCGAAGCGGGGGCGGTG
TTCGCCGAGATCGGCCCGCGCATGGCCGAGTTGAGCGGTTCCCGGCTGGCCGCGCAGCAACAGATGGAAG
GCCTCCTGGCGCCGCACCGGCCCAAGGAGCCCGCGTGGTTCCTGGCCACCGTCGGCGTCTCGCCCGACCA
CCAGGGCAAGGGTCTGGGCAGCGCCGTCGTGCTCCCCGGAGTGGAGGCGGCCGAGCGCGCCGGGGTGCCC
GCCTTCCTGGAGACCTCCGCGCCCCGCAACCTCCCCTTCTACGAGCGGCTCGGCTTCACCGTCACCGCCG
ACGTCGAGGTGCCCGAAGGACCGCGCACCTGGTGCATGACCCGCAAGCCCGGTGCCAGTTAACGAATTCT
AGATCTTGAGACAAATGGCAGTATTCATCCACAATTTTAAAAGAAAAGGGGGGATTGGGGGGTACAGTGC
AGGGGAAAGAATAGTAGACATAATAGCAACAGACATACAAACTAAAGAATTACAAAAACAAATTACAAAA
ATTCAAAATTTTCGGGTTTATTACAGGGACAGCAGAGATCCACTTTGGCGCC
Features (pLannotate 1.2.2; 34 found; start..end, strand, type, name):
     25..91      +  CDS            small t antigen (fragment): SV40 (simian virus 40) small t antigen
     98..1276    +  promoter       EF-1α promoter: strong constitutive promoter for human elongation factor EF-1α
   1297..1317    +  protein_bind   attB1: mutant version of attB; core recombination site for the Gateway® BP reaction BP Clonase™
   1323..2021    +  CDS            BCL2L1: B2CL1_HUMAN - Also known as BCL2L, BCLX. Experimental evidence at protein level: Swiss-Prot protein existence level 1. Isoform Bcl-X(S) promotes apoptosis. From Homo sapiens (Human).
   2026..2050    -  protein_bind   attB2: mutant version of attB; recombination site for the Gateway® BP reaction BP Clonase™
   2058..2099    +  CDS            V5 tag: epitope tag from simian virus 5
   2108..2157    +  promoter       U6 promoter (fragment): RNA polymerase III promoter for human U6 snRNA
   2199..2787    +  misc_feature   WPRE: woodchuck hepatitis virus posttranscriptional regulatory element
   2838..2857    +  misc_feature   cPPT/CTS (fragment): central polypurine tract and central termination sequence of HIV-1
   2859..3092    +  LTR            3' LTR (ΔU3): self-inactivating 3' long terminal repeat (LTR) from HIV-1
   3170..3291    +  polyA_signal   SV40 poly(A) signal: SV40 polyadenylation signal
   3331..3466    +  rep_origin     SV40 ori: SV40 origin of replication
   3487..3505    -  promoter       T7 promoter: promoter for bacteriophage T7 RNA polymerase
   3513..3668    +  CDS            lacZα (fragment): LacZα fragment of β-galactosidase; lacZ fragment
   3673..4101    +  rep_origin     f1 ori (sequence partly withheld): f1 bacteriophage origin of replication; arrow indicates direction of (+) strand synthesis
   4154..4258    +  promoter       AmpR promoter: bla
   4259..5119    +  CDS            AmpR: β-lactamase; bla; confers resistance to ampicillin, carbenicillin, and related antibiotics
   5290..5878    +  rep_origin     ori: high-copy-number ColE1/pMB1/pBR322/pUC origin of replication
   6061..6153    +  CDS            lacI (fragment): lac repressor; lacI; The lac repressor binds to the lac operator to inhibit transcription in E. coli. This inhibition can be relieved by adding lactose or isopropyl-β-D-thiogalactopyranoside (IPTG).
   6166..6187    +  protein_bind   CAP binding site: CAP binding activates transcription in the presence of cAMP. E. coli catabolite activator protein
   6202..6232    +  promoter       lac promoter: promoter for the E. coli lac operon
   6240..6256    +  protein_bind   lac operator: The lac repressor binds to the lac operator to inhibit transcription in E. coli. This inhibition can be relieved by adding lactose or isopropyl-β-D-thiogalactopyranoside (IPTG). lac repressor encoded by lacI
   6301..6319    +  promoter       T3 promoter: promoter for bacteriophage T3 RNA polymerase
   6347..6573    +  promoter       RSV promoter: Rous sarcoma virus enhancer/promoter
   6574..6754    +  LTR            5' LTR (truncated): truncated 5' long terminal repeat (LTR) from HIV-1
   6801..6926    +  misc_feature   HIV-1 Ψ: packaging signal of human immunodeficiency virus type 1
   6910..7273    +  CDS            HIV-1 gag (fragment): gag protein from human immunodeficiency virus 1; gag
   7419..7652    +  misc_feature   RRE: The Rev response element (RRE) of HIV-1 allows for Rev-dependent mRNA export from the nucleus to the cytoplasm.
   8029..8055    +  CDS            Rev (fragment): human immunodeficiency virus 1 (HIV-1) Rev protein; rev; enhances nuclear export of unspliced and incompletely spliced viral mRNAs
   8062..8085    +  promoter       SV40 promoter (fragment): SV40 early promoter
   8086..8157    +  promoter       SV40 promoter (fragment): SV40 enhancer and early promoter
   8181..8316    +  rep_origin     SV40 ori: SV40 origin of replication
   8362..8958    +  CDS            PuroR (fragment): puromycin N-acetyltransferase; pac from Streptomyces; confers resistance to puromycin
   9007..9124    +  misc_feature   cPPT/CTS: central polypurine tract and central termination sequence of HIV-1
