[The description below was written by a language model from this plasmid's Addgene catalogue record and pLannotate feature annotations shown in this document.]
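Description:
BCL2L1_pLX307 is a lentiviral mammalian expression plasmid carrying the human BCL2L1 open reading frame, which encodes the Bcl-X apoptosis regulator, in the pLX307 Gateway destination backbone. It is propagated in E. coli through a high-copy ColE1/pUC-type origin with ampicillin resistance (AmpR); an f1 origin and remnants of lac and phage-promoter cloning sequences are also present in the bacterial portion of the 9,164 nt sequenced record.

The transfer cassette has a third-generation, self-inactivating layout. An RSV promoter drives a truncated HIV-1 5' LTR, followed by the Ψ packaging signal with a partial gag region, the Rev response element for Rev-dependent nuclear export of the genomic RNA, and a cPPT/CTS. The cassette ends in a ΔU3 3' LTR, which inactivates LTR promoter activity after integration, with an SV40 polyadenylation signal downstream. Within the provirus, an SV40 early promoter region drives puromycin N-acetyltransferase for selecting transduced cells. The EF-1α promoter (recorded in the catalogue as "E1Fa") drives the BCL2L1 coding sequence. The insert is flanked by attB1 and attB2 sites left by Gateway recombination, and a V5 epitope tag lies just downstream of attB2. This position is consistent with a C-terminal V5 fusion, although the record does not state whether the ORF retains its stop codon. A WPRE follows to enhance transcript stability and expression.

The stated purpose is lentiviral expression of BCL2L1. The construct suits stable, constitutive overexpression of this gene in mammalian cells after viral packaging, transduction and puromycin selection. The associated study examined candidate genes in β-catenin-active cancers.
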