Addgene plasmid #98323: BCL2L1_pLX307
Purpose: Lentiviral expression of BCL2L1
Depositing lab: William Hahn & Sefi Rosenbluh. Depositing organization: Monash University. Publication: Genetic and Proteomic Interrogation of Lower Confidence Candidate Genes Reveals Signaling Networks in beta-Catenin-Active Cancers. Rosenbluh J, Mercer J, Shrestha Y, Oliver R, Tamayo P, Doench JG, Tirosh I, Piccioni F, Hartenian E, Horn H, Fagbami L, Root DE, Jaffe J, Lage K, Boehm JS, Hahn WC. Cell Syst. 2016 Sep 28;3(3):302-316.e4. doi: 10.1016/j.cels.2016.09.001. PubMed 27684187.
Backbone
  Vector backbone: pLX307
  Backbone manufacturer: David Root (Addgene plasmid # 41392)
  Vector type: Mammalian Expression, Lentiviral
  Selectable markers: Puromycin
Growth in bacteria
  Bacterial resistance: Ampicillin, 100 μg/mL
  Growth temperature: 37°C
  Growth strain: NEB Stable
  Copy number: High Copy
Gene/Insert
  Gene/Insert name: BCL2L1
  Species: H. sapiens (human)
  Entrez Gene: BCL2L1 (a.k.a. BCL-XL/S, BCL2L, BCLX, Bcl-X, PPP1R52)
  Promoter: E1Fa
  Cloning method: Gateway Cloning
  Sequencing primers: 5′ TTCTTCCATTTCAGGTGTCGTGAG; 3′ GTGGATACGCTGCTTTAATGCCTT
Terms and licenses: Academic/Nonprofit Terms; Industry Terms: Not Available to Industry
How to cite: BCL2L1_pLX307 was a gift from William Hahn & Sefi Rosenbluh (Addgene plasmid # 98323 ; http://n2t.net/addgene:98323 ; RRID:Addgene_98323)
